Addgene plasmid #68382: pJH143
Purpose: (Empty Backbone) reverse IMCE donor plasmid
Depositing lab: Trevor Charles. Depositing organization: University of Waterloo.
Backbone
  Vector backbone: pK19mob
Growth in bacteria
  Bacterial resistance: Kanamycin, 50 μg/mL
  Growth temperature: 37°C
  Growth strain: DH5alpha
  Copy number: High Copy
Terms and licenses: Academic/Nonprofit Terms; Industry Terms: Not Available to Industry
How to cite: pJH143 was a gift from Trevor Charles (Addgene plasmid # 68382 ; http://n2t.net/addgene:68382 ; RRID:Addgene_68382)
