[The description below was written by a language model from this plasmid's Addgene catalogue record.]
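Description:
pJH143 is an empty-backbone plasmid built on pK19mob and catalogued as a "reverse IMCE donor plasmid." pK19mob is a small mobilizable cloning vector of the pK18/pK19 family. It replicates at high copy in Escherichia coli from a narrow-host-range, pUC-type origin. It also carries an RP4-derived mobilization (mob/oriT) region, so it can be transferred by conjugation into other Gram-negative bacteria when transfer functions are supplied in trans. Because it generally cannot replicate in those recipients, it behaves there as a suicide or delivery vector. The record agrees with this as far as it goes: the plasmid is propagated in a standard E. coli cloning strain as a high-copy plasmid and selected with kanamycin.

The record gives no insert, and no feature table or sequence annotation is provided. The elements added to pK19mob to make it a donor are therefore not stated, including any recombinase attachment sites, additional markers or cloning sites. IMCE most likely stands for integrase-mediated cassette exchange, an approach in which a site-specific integrase swaps a cassette flanked by attachment sites between a donor plasmid and a matching landing pad in a recipient genome. The "reverse" label suggests that this donor is meant for exchange in the opposite direction or orientation to a standard IMCE donor, for example to recover or replace a cassette that has already been integrated. This reading is inferred from the name alone and is not documented in the entry. As an empty backbone, pJH143 is presumably a starting point into which users clone their own sequences before conjugal delivery and cassette exchange in a suitably engineered host strain.
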