>Addgene plasmid #68382 | pJH143 | depositor partial sequence | sequence record 119855 | pJH143 sequence 5272 bps
CATAAGCTTGTGCCAGGGCGTGCCCTTGAGTTCTCTCAGTTGGGGGGGATCGATCCTTTTTAACCCATCA
CATATACCTGCCGTTCACTATTATTTAGTGAAATGAGATATTATGATATTTTCTGAATTGTGATTAAAAA
GGCAACTTTATGCCCATGCAACAGAAACTATAAAAAATACAGAGAATGAAAAGAAACAGATAGATTTTTT
AGTTCTTTAGGCCCGTAGTCTGCAAATCCTTTTATGATTTTCTATCAAACAAAAGAGGAAAATAGACCAG
TTGCAATCCAAACGAGAGTCTAATAGAATGAGGTCGAAAAGTAAATCGCGCGGGTTTGTTACTGATAAAG
CAGGCAAGACCTAAAATGTGTAAAGGGCAAAGTGTATACTTTGGCGTCACCCCTTACATATTTTAGGTCT
TTTTTTATTGTGCGTAACTAACTTGCCATCTTCAAACAGGAGGGCTGGAAGAAGCAGACCGCTAACACAG
TACATAAAAAAGGAGACATGAACGATGAACATCAAAAAGTTTGCAAAACAAGCAACAGTATTAACCTTTA
CTACCGCACTGCTGGCAGGAGGCGCAACTCAAGCGTTTGCGAAAGAAACGAACCAAAAGCCATATAAGGA
AACATACGGCATTTCCCATATTACACGCCATGATATGCTGCAAATCCCTGAACAGCAAAAAAATGAAAAA
TATCAAGTTTCTGAATTTGATTCGTCCACAATTAAAAATATCTCTTCTGCAAAAGGCCTGGACGTTTGGG
ACAGCTGGCCATTACAAAACGCTGACGGCACTGTCGCAAACTATCACGGCTACCACATCGTCTTTGCATT
AGCCGGAGATCCTAAAAATGCGGATGACACATCGATTTACATGTTCTATCAAAAAGTCGGCGAAACTTCT
ATTGACAGCTGGAAAAACGCTGGCCGCGTCTTTAAAGACAGCGACAAATTCGATGCAAATGATTCTATCC
TAAAAGACCAAACACAAGAATGGTCAGGTTCAGCCACATTTACATCTGACGGAAAAATCCGTTTATTCTA
CACTGATTTCTCCGGTAAACATTACGGCAAACAAACACTGACAACTGCACAAGTTAACGTATCAGCATCA
GACAGCTCTTTGAACATCAACGGTGTAGAGGATTATAAATCAATCTTTGACGGTGACGGAAAAACGTATC
AAAATGTACAGCAGTTCATCGATGAAGGCAACTACAGCTCAGGCGACAACCATACGCTGAGAGATCCTCA
CTACGTAGAAGATAAAGGCCACAAATACTTAGTATTTGAAGCAAACACTGGAACTGAAGATGGCTACCAA
GGCGAAGAATCTTTATTTAACAAAGCATACTATGGCAAAAGCACATCATTCTTCCGTCAAGAAAGTCAAA
AACTTCTGCAAAGCGATAAAAAACGCACGGCTGAGTTAGCAAACGGCGCTCTCGGTATGATTGAGCTAAA
CGATGATTACACACTGAAAAAAGTGATGAAACCGCTGATTGCATCTAACACAGTAACAGATGAAATTGAA
CGCGCGAACGTCTTTAAAATGAACGGCAAATGGTACCTGTTCACTGACTCCCGCGGATCAAAAATGACGA
TTGACGGCATTACGTCTAACGATATTTACATGCTTGGTTATGTTTCTAATTCTTTAACTGGCCCATACAA
GCCGCTGAACAAAACTGGCCTTGTGTTAAAAATGGATCTTGATCCTAACGATGTAACCTTTACTTACTCA
CACTTCGCTGTACCTCAAGCGAAAGGAAACAATGTCGTGATTACAAGCTATATGACAAACAGAGGATTCT
ACGCAGACAAACAATCAACGTTTGCGCCGAGCTTCCTGCTGAACATCAAAGGCAAGAAAACATCTGTTGT
CAAAGACAGCATCCTTGAACAAGGACAATTAACAGTTAACAAATAAAAACGCAAAAGAAAATGCCGATGG
GTACCGAGCGAAATGACCGACCAAGCGACGCCCAACGTTTCATGTTAAACCATGCCCGTTCCATACAGAA
GCTGGGCGAACAAACGATGCTCGCCTTCCAGAAAACCGAGGATGCGAACCACTTCATCCGGGGTCAGCAC
CACCGGCAAGCGCCGCGACGGCCGAGGTCTTCCGATCTCCTGAAGCCAGGGCAGATCCGTGCACAGCACC
TTGCCGTAGAAGAACAGCAAGGCCGCCAATGCCTGACGATGCGTGGAGACCGAAACCTTGCGCTCGTTCG
CCAGCCAGGACAGAAATGCCTCGACTTCGCTGCTGCCCAAGGTTGCCGGGTGACGCACACCGTGGAAACG
GATGAAGGCACGAACCCAGTGGACATAAGCCTGTTCGGTTCGTAAGCTGTAATGCAAGTAGCGTATGCGC
TCACGCAACTGGTCCAGAACCTTGACCGAACGCAGCGGTGGTAACGGCGCAGTGGCGGTTTTCATGGCTT
GTTATGACTGTTTTTTTGGGGTACAGTCTATGCCTCGGGCATCCAAGCAGCAAGCGCGTTACGCCGTGGG
TCGATGTTTGATGTTATGGAGCAGCAACGATGTTACGCAGCAGGGCAGTCGCCCTAAAACAAAGTTAAAC
ATCATGAGGGAAGCGGTGATCGCCGAAGTATCGACTCAACTATCAGAGGTAGTTGGCGTCATCGAGCGCC
ATCTCGAACCGACGTTGCTGGCCGTACATTTGTACGGCTCCGCAGTGGATGGCGGCCTGAAGCCACACAG
TGATATTGATTTGCTGGTTACGGTGACCGTAAGGCTTGATGAAACAACGCGGCGAGCTTTGATCAACGAC
CTTTTGGAAACTTCGGCTTCCCCTGGAGAGAGCGAGATTCTCCGCGCTGTAGAAGTCACCATTGTTGTGC
ACGACGACATCATTCCGTGGCGTTATCCAGCTAAGCGCGAACTGCAATTTGGAGAATGGCAGCGCAATGA
CATTCTTGCAGGTATCTTCGAGCCAGCCACGATCGACATTGATCTGGCTATCTTGCTGACAAAAGCAAGA
GAACATAGCGTTGCCTTGGTAGGTCCAGCGGCGGAGGAACTCTTTGATCCGGTTCCTGAACAGGATCTAT
TTGAGGCGCTAAATGAAACCTTAACGCTATGGAACTCGCCGCCCGACTGGGCTGGCGATGAGCGAAATGT
AGTGCTTACGTTGTCCCGCATTTGGTACAGCGCAGTAACCGGCAAAATCGCGCCGAAGGATGTCGCTGCC
GACTGGGCAATGGAGCGCCTGCCGGCCCAGTATCAGCCCGTCATACTTGAAGCTAGACAGGCTTATCTTG
GACAAGAAGAAGATCGCTTGGCCTCGCGCGCAGATCAGTTGGAAGAATTTGTCCACTACGTGAAAGGCGA
GATCACCAAGGTAGTCGGCAAATAATCTAGAGTCGACGAGGAGTCCCTTATGTTACGTCCTGTAGAAACC
CCAACCCGTGAAATCAAAAAACTCGACGGCCTGTGGGCATTCAGTCTGGATCGCGAAAACTGTGGAATTG
ATCAGCGTTGGTGGGAAAGCGCGTTACAAGAAAGCCGGGCAATTGCTGTGCCAGGCAGTTTTAACGATCA
GTTCGCCGATGCAGATATTCGTAATTATGCGGGCAACGTCTGGTATCAGCGCGAAGTCTTTATACCGAAA
GGTTGGGCAGGCCAGCGTATCGTGCTGCGTTTCGATGCGGTCACTCATTACGGCAAAGTGTGGGTCAATA
ATCAGGAAGTGATGGAGCATCAGGGCGGCTATACGCCATTTGAAGCCGATGTCACGCCGTATGTTATTGC
CGGGAAAAGTGTACGTATCACCGTTTGTGTGAACAACGAACTGAACTGGCAGACTATCCCGCCGGGAATG
GTGATTACCGACGAAAACGGCAAGAAAAAGCAGTCTTACTTCCATGATTTCTTTAACTATGCCGGGATCC
ATCGCAGCGTAATGCTCTACACCACGCCGAACACCTGGGTGGACGATATCACCGTGGTGACGCATGTCGC
GCAAGACTGTAACCACGCGTCTGTTGACTGGCAGGTGGTGGCCAATGGTGATGTCAGCGTTGAACTGCGT
GATGCGGATCAACAGGTGGTTGCAACTGGACAAGGCACTAGCGGGACTTTGCAAGTGGTGAATCCGCACC
TCTGGCAACCGGGTGAAGGTTATCTCTATGAACTGTGCGTCACAGCCAAAAGCCAGACAGAGTGTGATAT
CTACCCGCTTCGCGTCGGCATCCGGTCAGTGGCAGTGAAGGGCGAACAGTTCCTGATTAACCACAAACCG
TTCTACTTTACTGGCTTTGGTCGTCATGAAGATGCGGACTTACGTGGCAAAGGATTCGATAACGTGCTGA
TGGTGCACGACCACGCATTAATGGACTGGATTGGGGCCAACTCCTACCGTACCTCGCATTACCCTTACGC
TGAAGAGATGCTCGACTGGGCAGATGAACATGGCATCGTGGTGATTGATGAAACTGCTGCTGTCGGCTTT
AACCTCTCTTTAGGCATTGGTTTCGAAGCGGGCAACAAGCCGAAAGAACTGTACAGCGAAGAGGCAGTCA
ACGGGGAAACTCAGCAAGCGCACTTACAGGCGATTAAAGAGCTGATAGCGCGTGACAAAAACCACCCAAG
CGTGGTGATGTGGAGTATTGCCAACGAACCGGATACCCGTCCGCAAGTGCACGGGAATATTTCGCCACTG
GCGGAAGCAACGCGTAAACTCGACCCGACGCGTCCGATCACCTGCGTCAATGTAATGTTCTGCGACGCTC
ACACCGATACCATCAGCGATCTCTTTGATGTGCTGTGCCTGAACCGTTATTACGGATGGTATGTCCAAAG
CGGCGATTTGGAAACGGCAGAGAAGGTACTGGAAAAAGAACTTCTGGCCTGGCAGGAGAAACTGCATCAG
CCGATTATCATCACCGAATACGGCGTGGATACGTTAGCCGGGCTGCACTCAATGTACACCGACATGTGGA
GTGAAGAGTATCAGTGTGCATGGCTGGATATGTATCACCGCGTCTTTGATCGCGTCAGCGCCGTCGTCGG
TGAACAGGTATGGAATTTCGCCGATTTTGCGACCTCGCAAGGCATATTGCGCGTTGGCGGTAACAAGAAA
GGGATCTTCACTCGCGACCGCAAACCGAAGTCGGCGGCTTTTCTGCTGCAAAAACGCTGGACTGGCATGA
ACTTCGGTGAAAAACCGCAGCAGGGAGGCAAACAATGAGTTTAAACCCCCCAACTGAGAGAACTCAAGGG
CACGCCCTGGCACGAATTCATG
