>Addgene plasmid #68382 | pJH143 | addgene partial sequence | sequence record 125368 | Spect-R 5'-ACTTTGTTTTAGGGCGACTG-3'
CTCATAACATCAAACATCGACCCACGGCGTAACGCGCTTGCTGCTTGGATGCCCGAGGCATAGACTGTAC
CCCCAAAAAAACAGTCATAACAAGCCATGAAAACCGCCACTGCGCCGTTACCACCGCTGCGTTCGGTCAA
GGTTCTGGACCAGTTGCGTGAGCGCATACGCTACTTGCATTACAGCTTACGAACCGAACAGGCTTATGTC
CACTGGGTTCGTGCCTTCATCCGTTTCCACGGTGTGCGTCACCCGGCAACCTTGGGCAGCAGCGAAGTCG
AGGCATTTCTGTCCTGGCTGGCGAACGAGCGCAAGGTTTCGGTCTCCACGCATCGTCAGGCATTGGCGGC
CTTGCTGTTCTTCTACGGCAAGGTGCTGTGCACGGATCTGCCCTGGCTTCAGGAGATCGGAAGACCTCGG
CCGTCGCGGCGCTTGCCGGTGGTGCTGACCCCGGATGAAGTGGTTCGCATCCTCGGTTTTCTGGAAGGCG
AGCATCGTTTGTTCGCCCAGCTTCTGTATGGAACGGGCATGGTTTAAACATAAACGTTGGGCGTCGCTTG
GTCGGTCATTTCGCTCGGTACCCATCGGCATTTTCTTTTGCGTTTTTATTTGTTAACTGTTAATTGTCCT
TGTTCAAGGATGCTGTCTTTGACAACAGATGTTTTCTTGCCTTTGATGTTCAGCAGGAAGCTCGGCGCAA
ACGTTGATTGTTTGTCTGCGTAGAATCCTCTGTTTGTCATATAGCTTGTAATCACGACATTGTTTCCTTT
CGCTTGAGGTACAGCGAAGTGTGAGTAAGTAAAGGTTACATCGTTAGGATCAAGATCCATTTTTAACACA
AGGCCAGTTTTGTTCAGCGGCTTGTATGGGCCAGTTAAAGAATTAGAAACATAACCAAGCATGTAAA
