>Addgene plasmid #68382 | pJH143 | addgene partial sequence | sequence record 125370 | sacB-C 5'-acaaccatacgctgagagatcc-3'
GGCACAAATACTTAGTATTTGAAGCAAACACTGGAACTGAAGATGGCTACCAAGGCGAAGAATCTTTATT
TAACAAAGCATACTATGGCAAAAGCACATCATTCTTCCGTCAAGAAAGTCAAAAACTTCTGCAAAGCGAT
AAAAAACGCACGGCTGAGTTAGCAAACGGCGCTCTCGGTATGATTGAGCTAAACGATGATTACACACTGA
AAAAAGTGATGAAACCGCTGATTGCATCTAACACAGTAACAGATGAAATTGAACGCGCGAACGTCTTTAA
AATGAACGGCAAATGGTACCTGTTCACTGACTCCCGCGGATCAAAAATGACGATTGACGGCATTACGTCT
AACGATATTTACATGCTTGGTTATGTTTCTAATTCTTTAACTGGCCCATACAAGCCGCTGAACAAAACTG
GCCTTGTGTTAAAAATGGATCTTGATCCTAACGATGTAACCTTTACTTACTCACACTTCGCTGTACCTCA
AGCGAAAGGAAACAATGTCGTGATTACAAGCTATATGACAAACAGAGGATTCTACGCAGACAAACAATCA
ACGTTTGCGCCGAGCTTCCTGCTGAACATCAAAGGCAAGAAAACATCTGTTGTCAAAGACAGCATCCTTG
AACAAGGACAATTAACAGTTAACAAATAAAAACGCAAAAGAAAATGCCGATGGGTACCGAGCGAAATGAC
CGACCAAGCGACGCCCAACGTTTATGTTTAAACCATGCCCGTTCCATACAGAAGCTGGGCGAACAAACGA
TGCTCGCCTTCC
